Addgene plasmid #19861: psiCHECK CHAC1 3'UTR
Depositing lab: Thomas Tuschl. Depositing organization: Rockefeller University. Publication: Molecular characterization of human Argonaute-containing ribonucleoprotein complexes and their bound target mRNAs. Landthaler M, Gaidatzis D, Rothballer A, Chen PY, Soll SJ, Dinic L, Ojo T, Hafner M, Zavolan M, Tuschl T. RNA. 2008 Dec;14(12):2580-96. doi: 10.1261/rna.1351608. Epub 2008 Oct 31. PubMed 18978028.
Backbone
  Vector backbone: psiCHECK-2
  Backbone manufacturer: Promega
  Backbone size w/o insert (bp): 6249
  Vector type: Mammalian Expression
Growth in bacteria
  Bacterial resistance: Ampicillin, 100 μg/mL
  Growth temperature: 37°C
  Growth strain: DH5alpha
  Copy number: High Copy
Gene/Insert
  Gene/Insert name: CHAC1 3'UTR (alt name: CHAC1)
  Species: H. sapiens (human)
  Insert size (bp): 676
  GenBank ID: NM_024111
  Entrez Gene: CHAC1
  Cloning method: Restriction Enzyme; 5′ cloning site XhoI (not destroyed); 3′ cloning site NotI (not destroyed)
  Sequencing primers: 5′ GTACATCAAGAGCTTCGTGG; 3′ AAGACTCATTTAGATCCTCACAC
Terms and licenses: Academic/Nonprofit Terms; Industry Terms: Not Available to Industry
Depositor comments: There are small differences between author's sequence and Addgene sequence. Depositor is aware of the changes. These changes in the sequence do not affect the function of the construct.
How to cite: psiCHECK CHAC1 3'UTR was a gift from Thomas Tuschl (Addgene plasmid # 19861 ; http://n2t.net/addgene:19861 ; RRID:Addgene_19861)
