[The description below was written by a language model from this plasmid's Addgene catalogue record and pLannotate feature annotations shown in this document.]
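Description:
psiCHECK CHAC1 3'UTR is a dual-luciferase reporter plasmid for mammalian cells, built on the Promega psiCHECK-2 backbone. It carries a 676 bp fragment of the 3' untranslated region of human CHAC1, cloned between XhoI and NotI sites that both remain intact. It is propagated in E. coli as a high-copy plasmid through a ColE1/pUC-type origin and selected with ampicillin via the bla (β-lactamase) gene under its own promoter. The annotated depositor sequence is 6,925 nt, which matches the stated backbone size plus insert.

The primary reporter cassette consists of the SV40 enhancer/early promoter, a chimeric β-globin/immunoglobulin intron that improves expression, and human codon-optimized Renilla luciferase (hRluc), terminated by a synthetic poly(A) signal. A T7 promoter just upstream of hRluc also allows in vitro transcription. The feature table leaves the interval between the end of hRluc and the synthetic poly(A) signal unannotated. Its length and position fit the CHAC1 3'UTR insert, so the Renilla transcript would carry this UTR and be subject to any regulation acting through it. A second, independent cassette expresses firefly luciferase (luc+) from the HSV thymidine kinase promoter with an SV40 poly(A) signal. This provides an internal control on the same plasmid for normalizing transfection efficiency and cell number.

Constructs of this design are used to test whether a 3'UTR mediates post-transcriptional repression, typically by microRNAs, read out as a change in the Renilla-to-firefly ratio. The associated study characterized human Argonaute-containing ribonucleoprotein complexes and their bound target mRNAs, which is consistent with this use. The depositor notes small sequence differences between the author's and the repository's sequences and states that they do not affect function.
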