Features (pLannotate 1.2.2; 12 found; start..end, strand, type, name):
     62..419     +  promoter       SV40 promoter: SV40 enhancer and early promoter
    489..621     +  intron         chimeric intron: chimera between introns from human β-globin and immunoglobulin heavy chain genes
    666..684     +  promoter       T7 promoter: promoter for bacteriophage T7 RNA polymerase
    694..1629    +  CDS            hRluc: Renilla luciferase human codon-optimized
   2340..2388    +  polyA_signal   poly(A) signal: synthetic polyadenylation signal
   2397..3148    +  promoter       HSV TK promoter: herpes simplex virus thymidine kinase promoter
   3184..4836    +  CDS            luciferase: firefly luciferase; luc+; enhanced luc+ version of the luciferase gene AAS38485.1 42718124.0
   4880..5001    -  polyA_signal   SV40 poly(A) signal: SV40 polyadenylation signal
   5024..5092    -  CDS            large T antigen (fragment): large T antigen from SV40 (simian virus 40)
   5134..5238    +  promoter       AmpR promoter: bla
   5239..6099    +  CDS            AmpR: β-lactamase; bla; confers resistance to ampicillin, carbenicillin, and related antibiotics
   6270..6858    +  rep_origin     ori: high-copy-number ColE1/pMB1/pBR322/pUC origin of replication
>Addgene plasmid #19861 | psiCHECK CHAC1 3'UTR | depositor full sequence | sequence record 9387 | Author sequence
AGATCTGCGCAGCACCATGGCCTGAAATAACCTCTGAAAGAGGAACTTGGTTAGGTACCTTCTGAGGCGG
AAAGAACCAGCTGTGGAATGTGTGTCAGTTAGGGTGTGGAAAGTCCCCAGGCTCCCCAGCAGGCAGAAGT
ATGCAAAGCATGCATCTCAATTAGTCAGCAACCAGGTGTGGAAAGTCCCCAGGCTCCCCAGCAGGCAGAA
GTATGCAAAGCATGCATCTCAATTAGTCAGCAACCATAGTCCCGCCCCTAACTCCGCCCATCCCGCCCCT
AACTCCGCCCAGTTCCGCCCATTCTCCGCCCCATGGCTGACTAATTTTTTTTATTTATGCAGAGGCCGAG
GCCGCCTCGGCCTCTGAGCTATTCCAGAAGTAGTGAGGAGGCTTTTTTGGAGGCCTAGGCTTTTGCAAAA
AGCTTGATTCTTCTGACACAACAGTCTCGAACTTAAGCTGCAGAAGTTGGTCGTGAGGCACTGGGCAGGT
AAGTATCAAGGTTACAAGACAGGTTTAAGGAGACCAATAGAAACTGGGCTTGTCGAGACAGAGAAGACTC
TTGCGTTTCTGATAGGCACCTATTGGTCTTACTGACATCCACTTTGCCTTTCTCTCCACAGGTGTCCACT
CCCAGTTCAATTACAGCTCTTAAGGCTAGAGTACTTAATACGACTCACTATAGGCTAGCCACCATGGCTT
CCAAGGTGTACGACCCCGAGCAACGCAAACGCATGATCACTGGGCCTCAGTGGTGGGCTCGCTGCAAGCA
AATGAACGTGCTGGACTCCTTCATCAACTACTATGATTCCGAGAAGCACGCCGAGAACGCCGTGATTTTT
CTGCATGGTAACGCTGCCTCCAGCTACCTGTGGAGGCACGTCGTGCCTCACATCGAGCCCGTGGCTAGAT
GCATCATCCCTGATCTGATCGGAATGGGTAAGTCCGGCAAGAGCGGGAATGGCTCATATCGCCTCCTGGA
TCACTACAAGTACCTCACCGCTTGGTTCGAGCTGCTGAACCTTCCAAAGAAAATCATCTTTGTGGGCCAC
GACTGGGGGGCTTGTCTGGCCTTTCACTACTCCTACGAGCACCAAGACAAGATCAAGGCCATCGTCCATG
CTGAGAGTGTCGTGGACGTGATCGAGTCCTGGGACGAGTGGCCTGACATCGAGGAGGATATCGCCCTGAT
CAAGAGCGAAGAGGGCGAGAAAATGGTGCTTGAGAATAACTTCTTCGTCGAGACCATGCTCCCAAGCAAG
ATCATGCGGAAACTGGAGCCTGAGGAGTTCGCTGCCTACCTGGAGCCATTCAAGGAGAAGGGCGAGGTTA
GACGGCCTACCCTCTCCTGGCCTCGCGAGATCCCTCTCGTTAAGGGAGGCAAGCCCGACGTCGTCCAGAT
TGTCCGCAACTACAACGCCTACCTTCGGGCCAGCGACGATCTGCCTAAGATGTTCATCGAGTCCGACCCT
GGGTTCTTTTCCAACGCTATTGTCGAGGGAGCTAAGAAGTTCCCTAACACCGAGTTCGTGAAGGTGAAGG
GCCTCCACTTCAGCCAGGAGGACGCTCCAGATGAAATGGGTAAGTACATCAAGAGCTTCGTGGAGCGCGT
GCTGAAGAACGAGCAGTAATTCTAGGCGATCGCTCGAGCACTCCAGTGCACAAGACAGACTTGCGACCGC
TTGAGCCCACTGAGCAGATATGGTGGGTGGCTGGAGGCTTCTCTTTCTCAGTCCCTGCCTGTCTGCCAGC
CTGCAGCTCTCCTGCTTGACACTGACTTACTACTTGAAACTTTATTTATTGCACCATGTTGGTGTGGTGG
GCAGGTGGAGGGCCTGCCCTGGACACAGGGGCCCTGCTGAGCAGTGGCCCCATCCTGGAACTTGACCAGA
TTCCCCCCAGTGCTGCTGCTAACCCCACACCACCCAGGCCTCCACCTCCCCAGGGAGTCTCCAAGAGCCT
CGATCCTCTGCTCACTCAGCCCAGCCATCCATAGCCCTGGGAATTCCACCTGCCAAGGATCCCAGCAGGC
TGGATGAGGGATAGTAGGGCATGAGGAGAAGGAGCCCTGTAAGGACTGAGGCCCCGGCCAGCCCTTCTCC
TCCACCAGTTCCCCAGAGCAGAGCTGGAGCTGATGCCTGGACACAGCTGCTGAGCCTGGCCTGGGCCTCT
TACCCACTTGGTTGTTTTCTTGTCCCTCTGTCTGTCTGTCTATCTACTTGTCTGTCTGGGCCACTCCTGC
CTGTGTGTTGGTCTATTCCTGGGAAGCTCATCACTACAGGCCCTGGCAACCTTCCCAGTCTGTCCCATAC
TGTTACCCATAAAAGCGGCCGCTGGCCGCAATAAAATATCTTTATTTTCATTACATCTGTGTGTTGGTTT
TTTGTGTGAGGATCTAAATGAGTCTTCGGACCTCGCGGGGGCCGCTTAAGCGGTGGTTAGGGTTTGTCTG
ACGCGGGGGGAGGGGGAAGGAACGAAACACTCTCATTCGGAGGCGGCTCGGGGTTTGGTCTTGGTGGCCA
CGGGCACGCAGAAGAGCGCCGCGATCCTCTTAAGCACCCCCCCGCCCTCCGTGGAGGCGGGGGTTTGGTC
GGCGGGTGGTAACTGGCGGGCCGCTGACTCGGGCGGGTCGCGCGCCCCAGAGTGTGACCTTTTCGGTCTG
CTCGCAGACCCCCGGGCGGCGCCGCCGCGGCGGCGACGGGCTCGCTGGGTCCTAGGCTCCATGGGGACCG
TATACGTGGACAGGCTCTGGAGCATCCGCACGACTGCGGTGATATTACCGGAGACCTTCTGCGGGACGAG
CCGGGTCACGCGGCTGACGCGGAGCGTCCGTTGGGCGACAAACACCAGGACGGGGCACAGGTACACTATC
TTGTCACCCGGAGGCGCGAGGGACTGCAGGAGCTTCAGGGAGTGGCGCAGCTGCTTCATCCCCGTGGCCC
GTTGCTCGCGTTTGCTGGCGGTGTCCCCGGAAGAAATATATTTGCATGTCTTTAGTTCTATGATGACACA
AACCCCGCCCAGCGTCTTGTCATTGGCGAATTCGAACACGCAGATGCAGTCGGGGCGGCGCGGTCCCAGG
TCCACTTCGCATATTAAGGTGACGCGTGTGGCCTCGAACACCGAGCGACCCTGCAGCGACCCGCTTAAAA
GCTTGGCATTCCGGTACTGTTGGTAAAGCCACCATGGCCGATGCTAAGAACATTAAGAAGGGCCCTGCTC
CCTTCTACCCTCTGGAGGATGGCACCGCTGGCGAGCAGCTGCACAAGGCCATGAAGAGGTATGCCCTGGT
GCCTGGCACCATTGCCTTCACCGATGCCCACATTGAGGTGGACATCACCTATGCCGAGTACTTCGAGATG
TCTGTGCGCCTGGCCGAGGCCATGAAGAGGTACGGCCTGAACACCAACCACCGCATCGTGGTGTGCTCTG
AGAACTCTCTGCAGTTCTTCATGCCAGTGCTGGGCGCCCTGTTCATCGGAGTGGCCGTGGCCCCTGCTAA
CGACATTTACAACGAGCGCGAGCTGCTGAACAGCATGGGCATTTCTCAGCCTACCGTGGTGTTCGTGTCT
AAGAAGGGCCTGCAGAAGATCCTGAACGTGCAGAAGAAGCTGCCTATCATCCAGAAGATCATCATCATGG
ACTCTAAGACCGACTACCAGGGCTTCCAGAGCATGTACACATTCGTGACATCTCATCTGCCTCCTGGCTT
CAACGAGTACGACTTCGTGCCAGAGTCTTTCGACAGGGACAAAACCATTGCCCTGATCATGAACAGCTCT
GGGTCTACCGGCCTGCCTAAGGGCGTGGCCCTGCCTCATCGCACCGCCTGTGTGCGCTTCTCTCACGCCC
GCGACCCTATTTTCGGCAACCAGATCATCCCCGACACCGCTATTCTGAGCGTGGTGCCATTCCACCACGG
CTTCGGCATGTTCACCACCCTGGGCTACCTGATTTGCGGCTTTCGGGTGGTGCTGATGTACCGCTTCGAG
GAGGAGCTGTTCCTGCGCAGCCTGCAAGACTACAAAATTCAGTCTGCCCTGCTGGTGCCAACCCTGTTCA
GCTTCTTCGCTAAGAGCACCCTGATCGACAAGTACGACCTGTCTAACCTGCACGAGATTGCCTCTGGCGG
CGCCCCACTGTCTAAGGAGGTGGGCGAAGCCGTGGCCAAGCGCTTTCATCTGCCAGGCATCCGCCAGGGC
TACGGCCTGACCGAGACAACCAGCGCCATTCTGATTACCCCAGAGGGCGACGACAAGCCTGGCGCCGTGG
GCAAGGTGGTGCCATTCTTCGAGGCCAAGGTGGTGGACCTGGACACCGGCAAGACCCTGGGAGTGAACCA
GCGCGGCGAGCTGTGTGTGCGCGGCCCTATGATTATGTCCGGCTACGTGAATAACCCTGAGGCCACAAAC
GCCCTGATCGACAAGGACGGCTGGCTGCACTCTGGCGACATTGCCTACTGGGACGAGGACGAGCACTTCT
TCATCGTGGACCGCCTGAAGTCTCTGATCAAGTACAAGGGCTACCAGGTGGCCCCAGCCGAGCTGGAGTC
TATCCTGCTGCAGCACCCTAACATTTTCGACGCCGGAGTGGCCGGCCTGCCCGACGACGATGCCGGCGAG
CTGCCTGCCGCCGTCGTCGTGCTGGAACACGGCAAGACCATGACCGAGAAGGAGATCGTGGACTATGTGG
CCAGCCAGGTGACAACCGCCAAGAAGCTGCGCGGCGGAGTGGTGTTCGTGGACGAGGTGCCCAAGGGCCT
GACCGGCAAGCTGGACGCCCGCAAGATCCGCGAGATCCTGATCAAGGCTAAGAAAGGCGGCAAGATCGCC
GTGTAATAATTCTAGAGTCGGGGCGGCCGGCCGCTTCGAGCAGACATGATAAGATACATTGATGAGTTTG
GACAAACCACAACTAGAATGCAGTGAAAAAAATGCTTTATTTGTGAAATTTGTGATGCTATTGCTTTATT
TGTAACCATTATAAGCTGCAATAAACAAGTTAACAACAACAATTGCATTCATTTTATGTTTCAGGTTCAG
GGGGAGGTGTGGGAGGTTTTTTAAAGCAAGTAAAACCTCTACAAATGTGGTAAAATCGATAAGGATCCAG
GTGGCACTTTTCGGGGAAATGTGCGCGGAACCCCTATTTGTTTATTTTTCTAAATACATTCAAATATGTA
TCCGCTCATGAGACAATAACCCTGATAAATGCTTCAATAATATTGAAAAAGGAAGAGTATGAGTATTCAA
CATTTCCGTGTCGCCCTTATTCCCTTTTTTGCGGCATTTTGCCTTCCTGTTTTTGCTCACCCAGAAACGC
TGGTGAAAGTAAAAGATGCTGAAGATCAGTTGGGTGCACGAGTGGGTTACATCGAACTGGATCTCAACAG
CGGTAAGATCCTTGAGAGTTTTCGCCCCGAAGAACGTTTTCCAATGATGAGCACTTTTAAAGTTCTGCTA
TGTGGCGCGGTATTATCCCGTATTGACGCCGGGCAAGAGCAACTCGGTCGCCGCATACACTATTCTCAGA
ATGACTTGGTTGAGTACTCACCAGTCACAGAAAAGCATCTTACGGATGGCATGACAGTAAGAGAATTATG
CAGTGCTGCCATAACCATGAGTGATAACACTGCGGCCAACTTACTTCTGACAACGATCGGAGGACCGAAG
GAGCTAACCGCTTTTTTGCACAACATGGGGGATCATGTAACTCGCCTTGATCGTTGGGAACCGGAGCTGA
ATGAAGCCATACCAAACGACGAGCGTGACACCACGATGCCTGTAGCAATGGCAACAACGTTGCGCAAACT
ATTAACTGGCGAACTACTTACTCTAGCTTCCCGGCAACAATTAATAGACTGGATGGAGGCGGATAAAGTT
GCAGGACCACTTCTGCGCTCGGCCCTTCCGGCTGGCTGGTTTATTGCTGATAAATCTGGAGCCGGTGAGC
GTGGGTCTCGCGGTATCATTGCAGCACTGGGGCCAGATGGTAAGCCCTCCCGTATCGTAGTTATCTACAC
GACGGGGAGTCAGGCAACTATGGATGAACGAAATAGACAGATCGCTGAGATAGGTGCCTCACTGATTAAG
CATTGGTAACTGTCAGACCAAGTTTACTCATATATACTTTAGATTGATTTAAAACTTCATTTTTAATTTA
AAAGGATCTAGGTGAAGATCCTTTTTGATAATCTCATGACCAAAATCCCTTAACGTGAGTTTTCGTTCCA
CTGAGCGTCAGACCCCGTAGAAAAGATCAAAGGATCTTCTTGAGATCCTTTTTTTCTGCGCGTAATCTGC
TGCTTGCAAACAAAAAAACCACCGCTACCAGCGGTGGTTTGTTTGCCGGATCAAGAGCTACCAACTCTTT
TTCCGAAGGTAACTGGCTTCAGCAGAGCGCAGATACCAAATACTGTTCTTCTAGTGTAGCCGTAGTTAGG
CCACCACTTCAAGAACTCTGTAGCACCGCCTACATACCTCGCTCTGCTAATCCTGTTACCAGTGGCTGCT
GCCAGTGGCGATAAGTCGTGTCTTACCGGGTTGGACTCAAGACGATAGTTACCGGATAAGGCGCAGCGGT
CGGGCTGAACGGGGGGTTCGTGCACACAGCCCAGCTTGGAGCGAACGACCTACACCGAACTGAGATACCT
ACAGCGTGAGCTATGAGAAAGCGCCACGCTTCCCGAAGGGAGAAAGGCGGACAGGTATCCGGTAAGCGGC
AGGGTCGGAACAGGAGAGCGCACGAGGGAGCTTCCAGGGGGAAACGCCTGGTATCTTTATAGTCCTGTCG
GGTTTCGCCACCTCTGACTTGAGCGTCGATTTTTGTGATGCTCGTCAGGGGGGCGGAGCCTATGGAAAAA
CGCCAGCAACGCGGCCTTTTTACGGTTCCTGGCCTTTTGCTGGCCTTTTGCTCACATGGCTCGAC
