>Addgene plasmid #19861 | psiCHECK CHAC1 3'UTR | addgene partial sequence | sequence record 25648 | 19861 with T7
CAAACGCATGATCACTGGGCCTCAGTGGTGGGCTCGCTGCAAGCAAATGAACGTGCTGGACTCCTTCATC
AACTACTATGATTCCGAGAAGCACGCCGAGAACGCCGTGATTTTTCTGCATGGTAACGCTGCCTCCAGCT
ACCTGTGGAGGCACGTCGTGCCTCACATCGAGCCCGTGGCTAGATGCATCATCCCTGATCTGATCGGAAT
GGGTAAGTCCGGCAAGAGCGGGAATGGCTCATATCGCCTCCTGGATCACTACAAGTACCTCACCGCTTGG
TTCGAGCTGCTGAACCTTCCAAAGAAAATCATCTTTGTGGGCCACGACTGGGGGGCTTGTCTGGCCTTTC
ACTACTCCTACGAGCACCAAGACAAGATCAAGGCCATCGTCCATGCTGAGAGTGTCGTGGACGTGATCGA
GTCCTGGGACGAGTGGCCTGACATCGAGGAGGATATCGCCCTGATCAAGAGCGAAGAGGGCGAGAAAATG
GTGCTTGAGAATAACTTCTTCGTCGAGACCATGCTCCCAAGCAAGATCATGCGGAAACTGGAGCCTGAGG
AGTTCGCTGCCTACCTGGAGCCATTCAAGGAGAAGGGCGAGGTTAGACGGCCTACCCTCTCCTGGCCTCG
CGAGATCCCTCTCGTTAAGGGAGGCAAGCCCGACGTCG
