>Addgene plasmid #19861 | psiCHECK CHAC1 3'UTR | addgene partial sequence | sequence record 25649 | RenLuc3F 5'-GTACATCAAGAGCTTCGTGG-3'
NNAGACAGTATTCTAGGCGATCGCTCGAGCACTCCAGTGCACAAGACAGACTTGCGACCGCTTGAGCCCA
CTGAGCAGATATGGTGGGTGGCTGGAGGCTTCTCTTTCTCAGTCCCTGCCTGTCTGCCAGCCTGCAGCTC
TCCTGCTTGACACTGACTTACTACTTGAAACTTTATTTATTGCACCATGTTGGTGTGGTGGGCAGGTGGA
GGGCCTGCCCTGGACACAGGGGCCCTGCTGAGCAGTGGCCCCATCCTGGAACTTGACCAGATTCCCCCCA
GTGCTGCTGCTAACCCCACACCACCCAGGCCTCCACCTCCCCAGGGAGTCTCCAAGAGCCTCGATCCTCT
GCTCACTCAGCCCAGCCATCCATAGCCCTGGGAATTCCACCTGCCAAGGATCCCAGCAGGCTGGATGAGG
GATAGTAGGGCATGAGGAGAAGGAGCCCTGCAAGGACTGAGGCCCCGGCCAGCCCTTCTCCTCCACCAGT
TCCCCAGAGCAGAGCTGGAGCTGATGCCTGGACACAGCTGCTGAGCCTGGCCTGGGCCTCTTACCCACTT
GGTTGTTTTCTTGTCCCTCTGTCTGTCTGTCTATCTACTTGTCTGTCTGGGCCACTCCTGCCTGTGTGTT
GGTCTATTCCTGGGAAGCTCATCACTACAGGCCCTGGCAACCTTCCCAGTCTGTCCCATACTGTTACCCA
TAAAACGCGGCCGCTGGCCGCAATAAAATATCTTTATTTTCATTACATCTGTGTGTTGTTTTTTGNGGAG
ACNAAAANATTTCGAACTCCNGGGCCGCTAACGGTGTTAGGTTGTTGAC
